>Addgene plasmid #122270 | pGAD-Atg17(F317K) | addgene full sequence | sequence record 239261 | Addgene NGS Result
TAACGACAAAGACAGCACCAACAGATGTCGTTGTTCCAGAGCTGATGAGGGGTATCTCGAAGCACACGAA
ACTTTTTCCTTCCTTCATTCACGCACACTACTCTCTAATGAGCAACGGTATACGGCCTTCCTTCCAGTTA
CTTGAATTTGAAATAAAAAAAAGTTTGCTGTCTTGCTATCAAGTATAAATAGACCTGCAATTATTAATCT
TTTGTTTCCTCGTCATTGTTCTCGTTCCCTTTCTTCCTTGTTTCTTTTTCTGCACAATATTTCAAGCTAT
ACCAAGCATACAATCAACTCCAAGCTTTGCAAAGATGGATAAAGCGGAATTAATTCCCGAGCCTCCAAAA
AAGAAGAGAAAGGTCGAATTGGGTACCGCCGCCAATTTTAATCAAAGTGGGAATATTGCTGATAGCTCAT
TGTCCTTCACTTTCACTAACAGTAGCAACGGTCCGAACCTCATAACAACTCAAACAAATTCTCAAGCGCT
TTCACAACCAATTGCCTCCTCTAACGTTCATGATAACTTCATGAATAATGAAATCACGGCTAGTAAAATT
GATGATGGTAATAATTCAAAACCACTGTCACCTGGTTGGACGGACCAAACTGCGTATAACGCGTTTGGAA
TCACTACAGGGATGTTTAATACCACTACAATGGATGATGTATATAACTATCTATTCGATGATGAAGATAC
CCCACCAAACCCAAAAAAAGAGATCGAATTCCCCGGGGGATCCATCGATAACGAAGCAGATGTTACAAAA
TTTGTTAATAATGCCAGGAAAACGCTGACCGATGCTCAACTTTTATGTTCAAGTGCTAATTTAAGGATTG
TAGATATTAAGAAAAAATTGTCATCTTGGCAGTTGAGTATTTCAAAACTCAATTTTCTAATAGTTGGCTT
GAGACAGCAAGGAAAGTTTCTTTACACTATTTTAAAGGAAGGCATTGGGACAAAGCTAATCCAGAAACAA
TGGAATCAAGCTGTCTTAGTGGTCTTAGTTGATGAGATGAAGTACTGGCAATATGAAATCACTTCTAAAG
TACAAAGGTTGGATGGTATAGTAAATGAATTGAGCATATCAGAAAAAGATGATACCGATCCCTCTAAACT
AGGAGATTACATCTCGAGAGACAACGTTAACTTATTGAATGACAAACTGAAAGAAGTGCCAGTAATTGAG
CGTCAAATTGAAAACATTAAGCTTCAATACGAAAATATGGTCAGAAAAGTTAACAAAGAACTGATTGATA
CCAAGTTGACGGACGTAACTCAAAAATTCCAAAGTAAATTTGGTATAGATAACCTGATGGAAACAAATGT
TGCAGAGCAGTTTAGCAGGGAACTAACGGACCTTGAAAAAGATTTAGCAGAGATAATGAATTCATTGACA
CAGCACTTTGATAAGACATTGCTGTTACAAGATAAAAAAATTGATAACGATGAACGTGAGGAGCTGTTTA
AGGTGGTACAAGGCGACGACAAAGAACTATACAACATTTTCAAAACTCTGCATGAGGTAATTGATGACGT
GGACAAAACAATTCTTAACTTGGGTCAATTTTTGCAGGCAAAAATAAAGGAAAAGACAGAACTACACAGC
GAAGTTTCTGAAATAATAAACGATTTCAATAGAAATTTGGAATATCTATTAATCTTTAAAGATATTTCCA
ATCTGATTGATAGCAAGAAAAATTCCTGTACACAAGATATTCAAACAACTAAGGAACTTTGTGAATTTTA
TGATAATTTTGAAGAAAGCTACGGTAACTTAGTTCTAGAAGCAAAGAGGAGAAAGGATGTGGCAAACAGA
ATGAAAACTATATTGAAAGATTGTGAAAAGCAGTTGCAGAATTTAGATGCTCAGGACCAGGAAGAACGTC
AGAATTTTATAGCGGAAAATGGAACTTATCTTCCTGAGACAATCTGGCCCGGTAAAATTGACGATTTTTC
TTCCCTGTACACTTTAAATTACAACGTGAAGAATCCTTAGAAAAAAGGAAAAAAAGGCTGCAGAGATCTA
TGAATCGTAGATACTGAAAAACCCCGCAAGTTCACTTCAACTGTGCATCGTGCACCATCTCAATTTCTTT
CATTTATACATCGTTTTGCCTTCTTTTATGTAACTATACTCCTCTAAGTTTCAATCTTGGCCATGTAACC
TCTGATCTATAGAATTTTTTAAATGACTAGAATTAATGCCCATCTTTTTTTTGGACCTAAATTCTTCATG
AAAATATATTACGAGGGCTTATTCAGAAGCTTTGGACTTCTTCGCCAGAGGTTTGGTCAAGTCTCCAATC
AAGGTTGTCGGCTTGTCTACCTTGCCAGAAATTTACGAAAAGATGGAAAAGGGTCAAATCGTTGGTAGAT
ACGTTGTTGACACTTCTAAATAAGCGAATTTCTTATGATTTATGATTTTTATTATTAAATAAGTTATAAA
AAAAATAAGTGTATACAAATTTTAAAGTGACTCTTAGGTTTTAAAACGAAAATTCTTATTCTTGAGTAAC
TCTTTCCTGTAGGTCAGGTTGCTTTCTCAGGTATAGCATGAGGTCGCTCTTATTGACCACACCTCTACCG
GCATGCCGGTCGAAATTCCCCTACCCTATGAACATATTCCATTTTGTAATTTCGTGTCGTTTCTATTATG
AATTTCATTTATAAAGTTTATGTACAAATATCATAAAAAAAGAGAATCTTTTTAAGCAAGGATTTTCTTA
ACCTCTTCGGCGACAGCATCACCGACTTCGGTGGTACTGTTGGAACCACCTAAATCACCAGTTCTGATAC
CTGCATCCAAAACCTTTTTAACTGCATCTTCAATGGCCTTACCTTCTTCAGGCAAGTTCAATGACAATTT
CAACATCATTGCAGCAGACAAGATAGTGGCGATAGGGTTGACCTTATTCTTTGGCAAATCTGGAGCAGAA
CCGTGGCATGGTTCGTACAAACCAAATGCGGTGTTCTTGTCTGGCAAAGAGGCCAAGGACGCAGATGGCA
ACAAACCCAAGGAACCTGGGATAACGGAGGCTTCATCGGAGACGATATCACCAAACATGTTGCTGGTGAT
TATAATACCATTTAGGTGGGTTGGGTTCCTAACTAGGATCATGGCGGCAGAATCAATCAATTGATGTTGA
ACCTTCAATGTAGGAAATTCGTTCTTGATGGTTTCCTCCACAGTTTTTCTCCATAATCTTGAAGAGGCCA
AAACATTAGCTTTATCCAAGGACCAAATAGGCAATGGTGGCTCATGTTGTAGGGCCATGAAAGCGGCCAT
TCTTGTGATTCTTTGCACTTCTGGAACGGTGTATTGTTCACTATCCCAAGCGACACCATCACCATCGTCT
TCCTTTCTCTTACCAAAGTAAATACCTCCCACTAATTCTCTGACAACAACGAAGTCAGTACCTTTAGCAA
ATTGTGGCTTGATTGGAGATAAGTCTAAAAGAGAGTCGGATGCAAAGTTACATGGTCTTAAGTTGGCGTA
CAATTGAAGTTCTTTACGGATTTTTAGTAAACCTTGTTCAGGTCTAACACTACCTGTACCCCATTTAGGA
CCACCCACAGCACCTAACAAAACGGCATCAGCCTTCTTGGAGGCTTCCAGCGCCTCATCTGGAAGTGGGA
CACCTGTAGCTTCGATAGCAGCACCACCAATTAAATGATTTTCGAAATCGAACTTGACATTGGAACGAAC
ATCAGAAATAGCTTTAAGAACCTTAATGGCTTCGGCTGTGATTTCTTGACCAACGTGGTCACCTGGCAAA
ACGACGATCTTCTTAGGGGCAGACATTAGAATGGTATATCCTTGAAATATATATATATATTGCTGAAATG
TAAAAGGTAAGAAAAGTTAGAAAGTAAGACGATTGCTAACCACCTATTGGAAAAAACAATAGGTCCTTAA
ATAATATTGTCAACTTCAAGTATTGTGATGCAAGCATTTAGTCATGAACGCTTCTCTATTCTATATGAAA
AGCCGGTTCCGGCGCTCTCACCTTTCCTTTTTCTCCCAATTTTTCAGTTGAAAAAGGTATATGCGTCAGG
CGACCTCTGAAATTAACAAAAAATTTCCAGTCATCGAATTTGATTCTGTGCGATAGCGCCCCTGTGTGTT
CTCGTTATGTTGAGGAAAAAAATAATGGTTGCTAAGAGATTCGAACTCTTGCATCTTACGATACCTGAGT
ATTCCCACAGTTGGGGGATCTCGACTCTAGCTAGAGGATCAATTCGTAATCATGTCATAGCTGTTTCCTG
TGTGAAATTGTTATCCGCTCACAATTCCACACAACATACGAGCCGGAAGCATAAAGTGTAAAGCCTGGGG
TGCCTAATGAGTGAGCTAACTCACATTAATTGCGTTGCGCTCACTGCCCGCTTTCCAGTCGGGAAACCTG
TCGTGCCAGCTGCATTAATGAATCGGCCAACGCGCGGGGAGAGGCGGTTTGCGTATTGGGCGCTCTTCCG
CTTCCTCGCTCACTGACTCGCTGCGCTCGGTCGTTCGGCTGCGGCGAGCGGTATCAGCTCACTCAAAGGC
GGTAATACGGTTATCCACAGAATCAGGGGATAACGCAGGAAAGAACATGTGAGCAAAAGGCCAGCAAAAG
GCCAGGAACCGTAAAAAGGCCGCGTTGCTGGCGTTTTTCCATAGGCTCCGCCCCCCTGACGAGCATCACA
AAAATCGACGCTCAAGTCAGAGGTGGCGAAACCCGACAGGACTATAAAGATACCAGGCGTTTCCCCCTGG
AAGCTCCCTCGTGCGCTCTCCTGTTCCGACCCTGCCGCTTACCGGATACCTGTCCGCCTTTCTCCCTTCG
GGAAGCGTGGCGCTTTCTCATAGCTCACGCTGTAGGTATCTCAGTTCGGTGTAGGTCGTTCGCTCCAAGC
TGGGCTGTGTGCACGAACCCCCCGTTCAGCCCGACCGCTGCGCCTTATCCGGTAACTATCGTCTTGAGTC
CAACCCGGTAAGACACGACTTATCGCCACTGGCAGCAGCCACTGGTAACAGGATTAGCAGAGCGAGGTAT
GTAGGCGGTGCTACAGAGTTCTTGAAGTGGTGGCCTAACTACGGCTACACTAGAAGAACAGTATTTGGTA
TCTGCGCTCTGCTGAAGCCAGTTACCTTCGGAAAAAGAGTTGGTAGCTCTTGATCCGGCAAACAAACCAC
CGCTGGTAGCGGTGGTTTTTTTGTTTGCAAGCAGCAGATTACGCGCAGAAAAAAAGGATCTCAAGAAGAT
CCTTTGATCTTTTCTACGGGGTCTGACGCTCAGTGGAACGAAAACTCACGTTAAGGGATTTTGGTCATGA
GATTATCAAAAAGGATCTTCACCTAGATCCTTTTAAATTAAAAATGAAGTTTTAAATCAATCTAAAGTAT
ATATGAGTAAACTTGGTCTGACAGTTACCAATGCTTAATCAGTGAGGCACCTATCTCAGCGATCTGTCTA
TTTCGTTCATCCATAGTTGCCTGACTCCCCGTCGTGTAGATAACTACGATACGGGAGGGCTTACCATCTG
GCCCCAGTGCTGCAATGATACCGCGAGACCCACGCTCACCGGCTCCAGATTTATCAGCAATAAACCAGCC
AGCCGGAAGGGCCGAGCGCAGAAGTGGTCCTGCAACTTTATCCGCCTCCATCCAGTCTATTAATTGTTGC
CGGGAAGCTAGAGTAAGTAGTTCGCCAGTTAATAGTTTGCGCAACGTTGTTGCCATTGCTACAGGCATCG
TGGTGTCACGCTCGTCGTTTGGTATGGCTTCATTCAGCTCCGGTTCCCAACGATCAAGGCGAGTTACATG
ATCCCCCATGTTGTGCAAAAAAGCGGTTAGCTCCTTCGGTCCTCCGATCGTTGTCAGAAGTAAGTTGGCC
GCAGTGTTATCACTCATGGTTATGGCAGCACTGCATAATTCTCTTACTGTCATGCCATCCGTAAGATGCT
TTTCTGTGACTGGTGAGTACTCAACCAAGTCATTCTGAGAATAGTGTATGCGGCGACCGAGTTGCTCTTG
CCCGGCGTCAATACGGGATAATACCGCGCCACATAGCAGAACTTTAAAAGTGCTCATCATTGGAAAACGT
TCTTCGGGGCGAAAACTCTCAAGGATCTTACCGCTGTTGAGATCCAGTTCGATGTAACCCACTCGTGCAC
CCAACTGATCTTCAGCATCTTTTACTTTCACCAGCGTTTCTGGGTGAGCAAAAACAGGAAGGCAAAATGC
CGCAAAAAAGGGAATAAGGGCGACACGGAAATGTTGAATACTCATACTCTTCCTTTTTCAATATTATTGA
AGCATTTATCAGGGTTATTGTCTCATGAGCGGATACATATTTGAATGTATTTAGAAAAATAAACAAATAG
GGGTTCCGCGCACATTTCCCCGAAAAGTGCCACCTGACGTCTAAGAAACCATTATTATCATGACATTAAC
CTATAAAAATAGGCGTATCACGAGGCCCTTTCGTCTCGCGCGTTTCGGTGATGACGGTGAAAACCTCTGA
CACATGCAGCTCCCGGAGACGGTCACAGCTTGTCTGTAAGCGGATGCCGGGAGCAGACAAGCCCGTCAGG
GCGCGTCAGCGGGTGTTGGCGGGTGTCGGGGCTGGCTTAACTATGCGGCATCAGAGCAGATTGTACTGAG
AGTGCACCATAACGCATTTAAGCATAAACACGCACTATGCCGTTCTTCTCATGTATATATATATACAGGC
AACACGCAGATATAGGTGCGACGTGAACAGTGAGCTGTATGTGCGCAGCTCGCGTTGCATTTTCGGAAGC
GCTCGTTTTCGGAAACGCTTTGAAGTTCCTATTCCGAAGTTCCTATTCTCTAGCTAGAAAGTATAGGAAC
TTCAGAGCGCTTTTGAAAACCAAAAGCGCTCTGAAGACGCACTTTCAAAAAACCAAAAACGCACCGGACT
GTAACGAGCTACTAAAATATTGCGAATACCGCTTCCACAAACATTGCTCAAAAGTATCTCTTTGCTATAT
ATCTCTGTGCTATATCCCTATATAACCTACCCATCCACCTTTCGCTCCTTGAACTTGCATCTAAACTCGA
CCTCTACATTTTTTATGTTTATCTCTAGTATTACTCTTTAGACAAAAAAATTGTAGTAAGAACTATTCAT
AGAGTGAATCGAAAACAATACGAAAATGTAAACATTTCCTATACGTAGTATATAGAGACAAAATAGAAGA
AACCGTTCATAATTTTCTGACCAATGAAGAATCATCAACGCTATCACTTTCTGTTCACAAAGTATGCGCA
ATCCACATCGGTATAGAATATAATCGGGGATGCCTTTATCTTGAAAAAATGCACCCGCAGCTTCGCTAGT
AATCAGTAAACGCGGGAAGTGGAGTCAGGCTTTTTTTATGGAAGAGAAAATAGACACCAAAGTAGCCTTC
TTCTAACCTTAACGGACCTACAGTGCAAAAAGTTATCAAGAGACTGCATTATAGAGCGCACAAAGGAGAA
AAAAAGTAATCTAAGATGCTTTGTTAGAAAAATAGCGCTCTCGGGATGCATTTTTGTAGAACAAAAAAGA
AGTATAGATTCTTTGTTGGTAAAATAGCGCTCTCGCGTTGCATTTCTGTTCTGTAAAAATGCAGCTCAGA
TTCTTTGTTTGAAAAATTAGCGCTCTCGCGTTGCATTTTTGTTTTACAAAAATGAAGCACAGATTCTTCG
TTGGTAAAATAGCGCTTTCGCGTTGCATTTCTGTTCTGTAAAAATGCAGCTCAGATTCTTTGTTTGAAAA
ATTAGCGCTCTCGCGTTGCATTTTTGTTCTACAAAATGAAGCACAGATGCTTCGTTGCTTGCATGCAACT
TCTTTTCTTTTTTTTTCTTTTCTCTCTCCCCCGTTGTTGTCTCACCATATCCGCAATGACAAAAAAATGA
TGGAAGACACTAAAGGAAAAAAT
Features (pLannotate 1.2.2; 18 found; start..end, strand, type, name):
    345..364     +  CDS            SV40 NLS (fragment): nuclear localization signal of SV40 (simian virus 40) large T antigen
    381..722     +  CDS            GAL4 activation domain: activation domain of the GAL4 transcriptional activator; Saccharomyces cerevisiae GAL4 (truncated)
    750..1997    +  CDS            ATG17: ATG17_YEAST - Also known as APG17. Experimental evidence at protein level: Swiss-Prot protein existence level 1. Autophagy-specific protein that functions with ATG13, ATG29, and CIS1/ATG31 in response to autophagy-inducing signals as a scaffold to recruit other ATG proteins to organize pre-autophagosomal structure (PAS) formation. Modulates the timing and magnitude of the autophagy response, such as the size of the sequestering vesicles, through interacting with and regulating ATG1 kinase activity. Plays particularly a role in pexophagy and nucleophagy. With ATG13, is required for ATG1 activat
   2266..2400    +  CDS            ADH1 (fragment): ADH1_YEAST - Also known as ADC1. Experimental evidence at protein level: Swiss-Prot protein existence level 1. This isozyme preferentially catalyzes the conversion of primary unbranched alcohols to their corresponding aldehydes. Also shows activity toward secondary alcohols. From Saccharomyces cerevisiae (strain ATCC 204508 / S288c) (Baker's yeast).
   2404..2591    +  terminator     ADH1 terminator: S. cerevisiae ADH1; transcription terminator for the S. cerevisiae alcohol dehydrogenase 1 (ADH1) gene
   2712..3806    -  CDS            LEU2: 3-isopropylmalate dehydrogenase, required for leucine biosynthesis; S. cerevisiae LEU2; yeast auxotrophic marker
   3807..4212    -  promoter       LEU2 promoter: S. cerevisiae LEU2
   4278..4294    -  protein_bind   lac operator: The lac repressor binds to the lac operator to inhibit transcription in E. coli. This inhibition can be relieved by adding lactose or isopropyl-β-D-thiogalactopyranoside (IPTG). lac repressor encoded by lacI
   4302..4332    -  promoter       lac promoter: promoter for the E. coli lac operon
   4347..4368    -  protein_bind   CAP binding site: CAP binding activates transcription in the presence of cAMP. E. coli catabolite activator protein
   4381..4473    -  CDS            lacI (fragment): lac repressor; lacI; The lac repressor binds to the lac operator to inhibit transcription in E. coli. This inhibition can be relieved by adding lactose or isopropyl-β-D-thiogalactopyranoside (IPTG).
   4656..5244    -  rep_origin     ori: high-copy-number ColE1/pMB1/pBR322/pUC origin of replication
   5415..6275    -  CDS            AmpR: β-lactamase; bla; confers resistance to ampicillin, carbenicillin, and related antibiotics
   6276..6380    -  promoter       AmpR promoter: bla
   6475..6510    +  CDS            rop (fragment): Rop protein, which maintains plasmids at low copy number; rop
   6612..6661    +  misc_feature   bom (fragment): basis of mobility region from pBR322
   6662..7826    +  rep_origin     2μ ori: yeast 2μ plasmid origin of replication
   7836..299     +  promoter       ADH1 promoter (across the origin): S. cerevisiae ADH1; promoter for alcohol dehydrogenase 1
