[The description below was written by a language model from this plasmid's Addgene catalogue record and pLannotate feature annotations shown in this document.]
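Description:
pGAD-Atg17(F317K) is a yeast two-hybrid "prey" plasmid built on the pGAD-c1 backbone, a 7.9 kb E. coli–yeast shuttle vector. In bacteria it is maintained through a high-copy ColE1/pUC-type origin and selected with ampicillin via the β-lactamase gene. In Saccharomyces cerevisiae it replicates episomally from the 2μ origin and is selected by leucine prototrophy through the LEU2 marker, which is driven by its own promoter. Remnants of lac regulatory sequences, rop and the pBR322 bom region are also annotated. These appear to be backbone leftovers rather than functional parts of the design.

The expression cassette is driven by the yeast ADH1 promoter, which spans the numbering origin of the circular sequence, and ends at the ADH1 terminator, preceded by a short fragment of ADH1 coding sequence. It encodes an SV40 large T antigen nuclear localization signal followed by the GAL4 transcriptional activation domain, with S. cerevisiae ATG17 positioned directly downstream on the same strand, as expected for an activation domain fusion. Atg17 is an autophagy scaffold protein that works with Atg13, Atg29 and Atg31 to organize the pre-autophagosomal structure and regulate Atg1 kinase. This version carries a phenylalanine-to-lysine substitution at residue 317.

When co-expressed with a GAL4 DNA-binding-domain "bait" fusion, interaction between the two proteins reconstitutes a functional activator and switches on reporter genes in the host strain. The record gives the purpose simply as yeast two-hybrid analysis. The point mutant would typically be compared with wild-type Atg17 to test whether residue 317 matters for a given interaction, although the record does not state which partner the mutation is meant to affect.
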