Addgene plasmid #122270: pGAD-Atg17(F317K)
Purpose: For Yeast-two-hybrid analysis
Depositing lab: Daniel Klionsky. Depositing organization: University of Michigan. Publication: The Atg17-Atg31-Atg29 Complex Coordinates with Atg11 to Recruit the Vam7 SNARE and Mediate Autophagosome-Vacuole Fusion. Liu X, Mao K, Yu AYH, Omairi-Nasser A, Austin J 2nd, Glick BS, Yip CK, Klionsky DJ. Curr Biol. 2016 Jan 25;26(2):150-160. doi: 10.1016/j.cub.2015.11.054. Epub 2016 Jan 7. PubMed 26774783.
Backbone
  Vector backbone: pGAD-c1
  Vector type: Yeast Expression
  Selectable markers: LEU2
Growth in bacteria
  Bacterial resistance: Ampicillin, 100 μg/mL
  Growth temperature: 37°C
  Growth strain: DH5alpha
  Copy number: Unknown
Gene/Insert
  Gene/Insert name: ATG17
  Species: S. cerevisiae (budding yeast)
  Mutation: Phenylalanine 317 to lysine
Terms and licenses: Academic/Nonprofit Terms; Industry Terms: Not Available to Industry
How to cite: pGAD-Atg17(F317K) was a gift from Daniel Klionsky (Addgene plasmid # 122270 ; http://n2t.net/addgene:122270 ; RRID:Addgene_122270)
